Addgene plasmid #186073: pTR-379 tNGFR-P2A-CD48
Purpose: Knockin of truncated NGFR to target gene
Depositing lab: Alexander Marson. Depositing organization: J. David Gladstone Institutes. Publication: High-yield genome engineering in primary cells using a hybrid ssDNA repair template and small-molecule cocktails. Shy BR, Vykunta VS, Ha A, Talbot A, Roth TL, Nguyen DN, Pfeifer WG, Chen YY, Blaeschke F, Shifrut E, Vedova S, Mamedov MR, Chung JJ, Li H, Yu R, Wu D, Wolf J, Martin TG, Castro CE, Ye L, Esensten JH, Eyquem J, Marson A. Nat Biotechnol. 2022 Aug 25:10.1038/s41587-022-01418-8. doi: 10.1038/s41587-022-01418-8. PubMed 36008610.
Backbone
  Vector backbone: PUC19
  Vector type: CRISPR
Growth in bacteria
  Bacterial resistance: Ampicillin, 100 μg/mL
  Growth temperature: 37°C
  Growth strain: DH5alpha
  Copy number: High Copy
Gene/Insert
  Gene/Insert name: CD48
  Species: H. sapiens (human)
  Mutation: WT with tNGFR sequence
  Entrez Gene: CD48 (a.k.a. BCM1, BLAST, BLAST1, MEM-102, SLAMF2, hCD48, mCD48)
  Cloning method: Unknown
Terms and licenses: Academic/Nonprofit Terms; Industry Terms: Not Available to Industry
Depositor comments: Please visit https://www.biorxiv.org/content/10.1101/2021.09.02.458799v1 for bioRxiv preprint.
How to cite: pTR-379 tNGFR-P2A-CD48 was a gift from Alexander Marson (Addgene plasmid # 186073 ; http://n2t.net/addgene:186073 ; RRID:Addgene_186073)
