[The description below was written by a language model from this plasmid's Addgene catalogue record and pLannotate feature annotations shown in this document.]
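Description:
pTR-379 tNGFR-P2A-CD48 is a pUC19-based donor plasmid, catalogued as a CRISPR vector, that carries a homology-directed repair template for inserting a truncated NGFR surface marker into the human CD48 locus. It is a high-copy bacterial plasmid of about 4.4 kb, propagated in E. coli through the ColE1/pUC origin and selected with ampicillin via the β-lactamase gene and its own promoter. The remaining annotated backbone elements (fragments of lacZα, lacI, rop and bom, the lac promoter and operator, the CAP site, and a remnant of the multiple cloning site) are pUC19 remnants with no role in the knock-in.

The payload sits between the disrupted lacZα fragment and the remaining MCS. It consists of a partial NGFR coding sequence, consistent with the truncated low-affinity nerve growth factor receptor that is widely used as an inert cell-surface tag, followed after a short gap by a small fragment of the CD48 coding sequence. The construct name indicates that a P2A self-cleaving peptide occupies that gap, although the feature table does not annotate it. In such a design, tNGFR and CD48 would be translated from one transcript and separated into two proteins. The unannotated regions flanking these features are presumably CD48 genomic homology arms, but the record does not define them. No mammalian promoter is annotated, which fits a design in which expression depends on correct in-frame integration under endogenous CD48 regulation. No guide RNA or nuclease is annotated or listed, so these would need to be supplied separately. The stated purpose is knock-in of tNGFR at a target gene, which allows edited cells to be detected by surface staining. The associated work concerns high-yield genome engineering in primary cells.
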