Features (pLannotate 1.2.2; 13 found; start..end, strand, type, name):
      2..37      +  CDS            rop (fragment): Rop protein, which maintains plasmids at low copy number; rop
    139..238     +  misc_feature   bom (fragment): basis of mobility region from pBR322
    244..401     -  CDS            lacZα (fragment): LacZα fragment of β-galactosidase; lacZ fragment
    822..1679    +  CDS            NGFR (fragment): TNR16_HUMAN - Also known as TNFRSF16. Experimental evidence at protein level: Swiss-Prot protein existence level 1. Low affinity receptor which can bind to NGF, BDNF, NTF3, and NTF4. Forms a heterodimeric receptor with SORCS2 that binds the precursor forms of NGF, BDNF and NTF3 with high affinity, and has much lower affinity for mature NGF and BDNF (PubMed:24908487). Plays an important role in differentiation and survival of specific neuronal populations during development (By similarity). Can mediate cell survival as well as cell death of neural cells. Plays a role in the inactivation of RHOA
   1734..1814    +  CDS            CD48 (fragment): CD48_HUMAN - Also known as BCM1, BLAST1. Experimental evidence at protein level: Swiss-Prot protein existence level 1. Ligand for CD2. Might facilitate interaction between activated lymphocytes. Probably involved in regulating T-cell activation. From Homo sapiens (Human).
   2132..2166    +  misc_feature   MCS (fragment): pUC18/19 multiple cloning site
   2203..2219    -  protein_bind   lac operator: The lac repressor binds to the lac operator to inhibit transcription in E. coli. This inhibition can be relieved by adding lactose or isopropyl-β-D-thiogalactopyranoside (IPTG). lac repressor encoded by lacI
   2227..2257    -  promoter       lac promoter: promoter for the E. coli lac operon
   2272..2293    -  protein_bind   CAP binding site: CAP binding activates transcription in the presence of cAMP. E. coli catabolite activator protein
   2306..2398    -  CDS            lacI (fragment): lac repressor; lacI; The lac repressor binds to the lac operator to inhibit transcription in E. coli. This inhibition can be relieved by adding lactose or isopropyl-β-D-thiogalactopyranoside (IPTG).
   2581..3169    -  rep_origin     ori: high-copy-number ColE1/pMB1/pBR322/pUC origin of replication
   3340..4200    -  CDS            AmpR: β-lactamase; bla; confers resistance to ampicillin, carbenicillin, and related antibiotics
   4201..4305    -  promoter       AmpR promoter: bla
>Addgene plasmid #186073 | pTR-379 tNGFR-P2A-CD48 | addgene full sequence | sequence record 367331 | Addgene NGS Result
TCTCGCGCGTTTCGGTGATGACGGTGAAAACCTCTGACACATGCAGCTCCCGGAGACGGTCACAGCTTGT
CTGTAAGCGGATGCCGGGAGCAGACAAGCCCGTCAGGGCGCGTCAGCGGGTGTTGGCGGGTGTCGGGGCT
GGCTTAACTATGCGGCATCAGAGCAGATTGTACTGAGAGTGCACCATATGCGGTGTGAAATACCGCACAG
ATGCGTAAGGAGAAAATACCGCATCAGGCGCCATTCGCCATTCAGGCTGCGCAACTGTTGGGAAGGGCGA
TCGGTGCGGGCCTCTTCGCTATTACGCCAGCTGGCGAAAGGGGGATGTGCTGCAAGGCGATTAAGTTGGG
TAACGCCAGGGTTTTCCCAGTCACGACGTTGTAAAACGACGGCCAGTGAATTCGAGCTCGGTACCCGGGG
AGGGAAGCTCCTATGTCTTAGCCCCTGAATTAATCAGAGGGATTCCTGCCTGGGAACGAAAAGCAGACAT
TCTCTATCAGGGTCCCTTATTCTTTTCTGAGTACTGGCCCCCCTGAGAGTACAGTAGAAGCTATGAATCT
TCCCCCTACAAAAAAGCACTCATGTACCTTCAAACAAAATTGTTCTCAGTTTCCGTGATGCTCTTAGATA
AAAAAATTTACAAGACCTCCGGTTTCTGGTTTCTGGGGCCCCACACAAGTGTGCTGGGTGGAGAGAAAAT
CTCAGTGGTTTTTTTTTTTTTCTCTCTAACCCTGTTTGGTAAGTTCCGTTTTTAGCCCCGGCCTTTTTCT
AGCCAGGCTCTCAACTGTCTCCTGCGTTGCTGGGAAGTTCTGGAAGGAAGCATGGGGGCAGGTGCCACTG
GCCGCGCCATGGACGGGCCGCGCCTGCTGCTGTTGCTGCTTCTGGGGGTGTCCCTTGGAGGTGCCAAGGA
GGCATGCCCCACAGGCCTGTACACACACAGCGGTGAGTGCTGCAAAGCCTGCAACCTGGGCGAGGGTGTG
GCCCAGCCTTGTGGAGCCAACCAGACCGTGTGTGAGCCCTGCCTGGACAGCGTGACGTTCTCCGACGTGG
TGAGCGCGACCGAGCCGTGCAAGCCGTGCACCGAGTGCGTGGGGCTCCAGAGCATGTCGGCGCCATGCGT
GGAGGCCGACGACGCCGTGTGCCGCTGCGCCTACGGCTACTACCAGGATGAGACGACTGGGCGCTGCGAG
GCGTGCCGCGTGTGCGAGGCGGGCTCGGGCCTCGTGTTCTCCTGCCAGGACAAGCAGAACACCGTGTGCG
AGGAGTGCCCCGACGGCACGTATTCCGACGAGGCCAACCACGTGGACCCGTGCCTGCCCTGCACCGTGTG
CGAGGACACCGAGCGCCAGCTCCGCGAGTGCACACGCTGGGCCGACGCCGAGTGCGAGGAGATCCCTGGC
CGTTGGATTACACGGTCCACACCCCCAGAGGGCTCGGACAGCACAGCCCCCAGCACCCAGGAGCCTGAGG
CACCTCCAGAACAAGACCTCATAGCCAGCACGGTGGCAGGTGTGGTGACCACAGTGATGGGCAGCTCCCA
GCCCGTGGTGACCCGAGGCACCACCGACAACCTCATCCCTGTCTATTGCTCCATCCTGGCTGCTGTGGTT
GTGGGTCTTGTGGCCTACATAGCCTTCAAGAGGTGGAACAGCCGCGCCAAGCGCTCGGGTTCGGGTGCCA
CCAACTTCAGCCTGCTGAAGCAGGCCGGCGACGTGGAGGAGAACCCCGGCCCCTGCTCCAGAGGTTGGGA
TTCGTGTCTGGCTCTGGAATTGCTACTGCTGCCTCTGTCACTCCTGGTGACCAGCATTCAAGGTACTTTC
CACCAACTGTGTATCTGTGATTGTGCACTGAAGGCATGGTCAGTTGGGAAAGGGGAGACGGGATGTAGTT
CAACCCTAGAAGCCAGATCTGGTGTCTGGAAAGCAGGTATTTCCATTCCAATAGCATGGCCATGGCATGG
TTGGGGAGCCTTTCTTAGCACTGATGAATGGAGCTTCATCTCCTTTCCCACGGGGATGTGATCAAAACAG
GAACCTGGGGAGCAAGAGAAGTAGGCTCCTCATATTTTGTCCCGTGGTTGGTGGTCCATGAAGTTGTGGA
AAAGTGTTTGTTTTTTCATTTTGAATAAGAAGATCCTCTAGAGTCGACCTGCAGGCATGCAAGCTTGGCG
TAATCATGGTCATAGCTGTTTCCTGTGTGAAATTGTTATCCGCTCACAATTCCACACAACATACGAGCCG
GAAGCATAAAGTGTAAAGCCTGGGGTGCCTAATGAGTGAGCTAACTCACATTAATTGCGTTGCGCTCACT
GCCCGCTTTCCAGTCGGGAAACCTGTCGTGCCAGCTGCATTAATGAATCGGCCAACGCGCGGGGAGAGGC
GGTTTGCGTATTGGGCGCTCTTCCGCTTCCTCGCTCACTGACTCGCTGCGCTCGGTCGTTCGGCTGCGGC
GAGCGGTATCAGCTCACTCAAAGGCGGTAATACGGTTATCCACAGAATCAGGGGATAACGCAGGAAAGAA
CATGTGAGCAAAAGGCCAGCAAAAGGCCAGGAACCGTAAAAAGGCCGCGTTGCTGGCGTTTTTCCATAGG
CTCCGCCCCCCTGACGAGCATCACAAAAATCGACGCTCAAGTCAGAGGTGGCGAAACCCGACAGGACTAT
AAAGATACCAGGCGTTTCCCCCTGGAAGCTCCCTCGTGCGCTCTCCTGTTCCGACCCTGCCGCTTACCGG
ATACCTGTCCGCCTTTCTCCCTTCGGGAAGCGTGGCGCTTTCTCATAGCTCACGCTGTAGGTATCTCAGT
TCGGTGTAGGTCGTTCGCTCCAAGCTGGGCTGTGTGCACGAACCCCCCGTTCAGCCCGACCGCTGCGCCT
TATCCGGTAACTATCGTCTTGAGTCCAACCCGGTAAGACACGACTTATCGCCACTGGCAGCAGCCACTGG
TAACAGGATTAGCAGAGCGAGGTATGTAGGCGGTGCTACAGAGTTCTTGAAGTGGTGGCCTAACTACGGC
TACACTAGAAGAACAGTATTTGGTATCTGCGCTCTGCTGAAGCCAGTTACCTTCGGAAAAAGAGTTGGTA
GCTCTTGATCCGGCAAACAAACCACCGCTGGTAGCGGTGGTTTTTTTGTTTGCAAGCAGCAGATTACGCG
CAGAAAAAAAGGATCTCAAGAAGATCCTTTGATCTTTTCTACGGGGTCTGACGCTCAGTGGAACGAAAAC
TCACGTTAAGGGATTTTGGTCATGAGATTATCAAAAAGGATCTTCACCTAGATCCTTTTAAATTAAAAAT
GAAGTTTTAAATCAATCTAAAGTATATATGAGTAAACTTGGTCTGACAGTTACCAATGCTTAATCAGTGA
GGCACCTATCTCAGCGATCTGTCTATTTCGTTCATCCATAGTTGCCTGACTCCCCGTCGTGTAGATAACT
ACGATACGGGAGGGCTTACCATCTGGCCCCAGTGCTGCAATGATACCGCGAGACCCACGCTCACCGGCTC
CAGATTTATCAGCAATAAACCAGCCAGCCGGAAGGGCCGAGCGCAGAAGTGGTCCTGCAACTTTATCCGC
CTCCATCCAGTCTATTAATTGTTGCCGGGAAGCTAGAGTAAGTAGTTCGCCAGTTAATAGTTTGCGCAAC
GTTGTTGCCATTGCTACAGGCATCGTGGTGTCACGCTCGTCGTTTGGTATGGCTTCATTCAGCTCCGGTT
CCCAACGATCAAGGCGAGTTACATGATCCCCCATGTTGTGCAAAAAAGCGGTTAGCTCCTTCGGTCCTCC
GATCGTTGTCAGAAGTAAGTTGGCCGCAGTGTTATCACTCATGGTTATGGCAGCACTGCATAATTCTCTT
ACTGTCATGCCATCCGTAAGATGCTTTTCTGTGACTGGTGAGTACTCAACCAAGTCATTCTGAGAATAGT
GTATGCGGCGACCGAGTTGCTCTTGCCCGGCGTCAATACGGGATAATACCGCGCCACATAGCAGAACTTT
AAAAGTGCTCATCATTGGAAAACGTTCTTCGGGGCGAAAACTCTCAAGGATCTTACCGCTGTTGAGATCC
AGTTCGATGTAACCCACTCGTGCACCCAACTGATCTTCAGCATCTTTTACTTTCACCAGCGTTTCTGGGT
GAGCAAAAACAGGAAGGCAAAATGCCGCAAAAAAGGGAATAAGGGCGACACGGAAATGTTGAATACTCAT
ACTCTTCCTTTTTCAATATTATTGAAGCATTTATCAGGGTTATTGTCTCATGAGCGGATACATATTTGAA
TGTATTTAGAAAAATAAACAAATAGGGGTTCCGCGCACATTTCCCCGAAAAGTGCCACCTGACGTCTAAG
AAACCATTATTATCATGACATTAACCTATAAAAATAGGCGTATCACGAGGCCCTTTCG
